>Addgene plasmid #237794 | pORTMAGE-Cg1 | depositor full sequence | sequence record 467186 | pORTMAGE-Cg1 sequence 8157 bps
AGGTAGCTTGCAGTGGGCTTACATGGCGATAGCTAGACTGGGCGGTTTTATGGACAGCAAGCGAACCGGA
ATTGCCAGCTGGGGCGCCCTCTGGTAAGGTTGGGAAGCCCTGCAGAGTAAACTGGATGGCTTTCTTGCCG
CCAAGGATCTGATGGCGCAGGGGATCAAGGTCTGATCAAGAGACAGGATGAGGATCGTTTCGCATGATTG
AACAAGATGGATTGCACGCAGGTTCTCCGGCCGCTTGGGTGGAGAGGCTATTCGGCTATGACTGGGCACA
ACAGACAATCGGCTGCTCTGATGCCGCCGTGTTCCGGCTGTCAGCGCAGGGGCGCCCGGTTCTTTTTGTC
AAGACCGACCTGTCCGGTGCCCTGAATGAACTCCAAGACGAGGCAGCGCGGCTATCGTGGCTGGCCACGA
CGGGCGTTCCTTGCGCAGCTGTGCTCGACGTTGTCACTGAAGCGGGAAGGGACTGGCTGCTATTGGGCGA
AGTGCCGGGGCAGGATCTCCTGTCATCTCACCTTGCTCCTGCCGAGAAAGTATCCATCATGGCTGATGCA
ATGCGGCGGCTGCATACGCTTGATCCGGCTACCTGCCCATTCGACCACCAAGCGAAACATCGCATCGAGC
GAGCACGTACTCGGATGGAAGCCGGTCTTGTCGATCAGGATGATCTGGACGAAGAGCATCAGGGGCTCGC
GCCAGCCGAACTGTTCGCCAGGCTCAAGGCGCGGATGCCCGACGGCGAGGATCTCGTCGTGACCCATGGC
GATGCCTGCTTGCCGAATATCATGGTGGAAAATGGCCGCTTTTCTGGATTCATCGACTGTGGCCGGCTGG
GTGTGGCGGACCGCTATCAGGACATAGCGTTGGCTACCCGTGATATTGCTGAAGAGCTTGGCGGCGAATG
GGCTGACCGCTTCCTCGTGCTTTACGGTATCGCCGCTCCCGATTCGCAGCGCATCGCCTTCTATCGCCTT
CTTGACGAGTTCTTCTGAGCGGGACTCTGGGGTTCGCGGAATCATGACCAAAATCCCTTAACGTGAGTTT
TCGTTCCAGCATGCGTCAGACCCCGTAGAAAAGATCAAAGGATCTTCTTGAGATCCTTTTTTTCTGCGCG
TAATCTGCTGCTTGCAAACAAAAAAACCACCGCTACCAGCGGTGGTTTGTTTGCCGGATCAAGAGCTACC
AACTCTTTTTCCGAAGGTAACTGGCTTCAGCAGAGCGCAGATACCAAATACTGTCCTTCTAGTGTAGCCG
TAGTTAGGCCACCACTTCAAGAACTCTGTAGCACCGCCTACATACCTCGCTCTGCTAATCCTGTTACCAG
TGGCTGCTGCCAGTGGCGATAAGTCGTGTCTTACCGGGTTGGACTCAAGACGATAGTTACCGGATAAGGC
GCAGCGGTCGGGCTGAACGGGGGGTTCGTGCACACAGCCCAGCTTGGAGCGAACGACCTACACCGAACTG
AGATACCTACAGCGTGAGCTATGAGAAAGCGCCACGCTTCCCGAAGGGAGAAAGGCGGACAGGTATCCGG
TAAGCGGCAGGGTCGGAACAGGAGAGCGCACGAGGGAGCTTCCAGGGGGAAACGCCTGGTATCTTTATAG
TCCTGTCGGGTTTCGCCACCTCTGACTTGAGCGTCGATTTTTGTGATGCTCGTCAGGGGGGCGGAGCCTA
TGGAAAAACGCCAGCAACGCGGCCTTTTTACGGTTCCTGGCCTTTTGCTGGCCTTTTGCTCACATGTTCT
TTCCTGCGTTATCCCCTGATTCTGTGGATAACCGTATTACCGCCTTTGAGTGAGCTGATACCGCTCGCCG
CAGCCGAACGACCGAGCGCAGCGAGTCAGTGAGCGAGGAAGCGGAAGAGCGCCTGATGCGGTATTTTCTC
CTTACGCATCTGTGCGGTATTTCACACCGCATAAAAGATCTCTCTCAAGGGCATCGGTCGAGATCCCGGT
GCCTAATGAGTGAGCTAACTTACATTAATTGCGTTGCGCTCACTGCCCGCTTTCCAGTCGGGAAACCTGT
CGTGCCAGCTGCATTAATGAATCGGCCAACGCGCGGGGAGAGGCGGTTTGCGTATTGGGCGCCAGGGTGG
TTTTTCTTTTCACCAGTGAGACGGGCAACAGCTGATTGCCCTTCACCGCCTGGCCCTGAGAGAGTTGCAG
CAAGCGGTCCACGCTGGTTTGCCCCAGCAGGCGAAAATCCTGTTTGATGGTGGTTAACGGCGGGATATAA
CATGAGCTGTCTTCGGTATCGTCGTATCCCACTACCGAGATATCCGCACCAACGCGCAGCCCGGACTCGG
TAATGGCGCGCATTGCGCCCAGCGCCATCTGATCGTTGGCAACCAGCATCGCAGTGGGAACGATGCCCTC
ATTCAGCATTTGCATGGTTTGTTGAAAACCGGACATGGCACTCCAGTCGCCTTCCCGTTCCGCTATCGGC
TGAATTTGATTGCGAGTGAGATATTTATGCCAGCCAGCCAGACGCAGACGCGCCGAGACAGAACTTAATG
GGCCCGCTAACAGCGCGATTTGCTGGTGACCCAATGCGACCAGATGCTCCACGCCCAGTCGCGTACCGTC
TTCATGGGAGAAAATAATACTGTTGATGGGTGTCTGGTCAGAGACATCAAGAAATAACGCCGGAACATTA
GTGCAGGCAGCTTCCACAGCAATGGCATCCTGGTCATCCAGCGGATAGTTAATGATCAGCCCACTGACGC
GTTGCGCGAGAAGATTGTGCACCGCCGCTTTACAGGCTTCGACGCCGCTTCGTTCTACCATCGACACCAC
CACGCTGGCACCCAGTTGATCGGCGCGAGATTTAATCGCCGCGACAATTTGCGACGGCGCGTGCAGGGCC
AGACTGGAGGTGGCAACGCCAATCAGCAACGACTGTTTGCCCGCCAGTTGTTGTGCCACGCGGTTGGGAA
TGTAATTCAGCTCCGCCATCGCCGCTTCCACTTTTTCCCGCGTTTTCGCAGAAACGTGGCTGGCCTGGTT
CACCACGCGGGAAACGGTCTGATAAGAGACACCGGCATACTCTGCGACATCGTATAACGTTACTGGTTTC
ACATTCACCACCCTGAATTGACTCTCTTCCGGGCGCTATCATGCCATACCGCGAAAGGTTTTGCGCCATT
CGATGGTGTCCGGGATCTCGACGCTCTCCCTTATGCGACTCCTGCATTAGGAAGCAGCCCAGTAGTAGGT
TGAGGCCGTTGAGCACCGCCGCCGCAAGGAATGGTGCATGATATGGATCCATATATGCGGCCGCATATTC
TAGAATCCGGAGCTTATCGACTGCACGGTGCACCAATGCTTCTGGCGTCAGGCAGCCATCGGAAGCTGTG
GTATGGCTGTGCAGGTCGTAAATCACTGCATAATTCGTGTCGCTCAAGGCGCACTCCCGTTCTGGATAAT
GTTTTTTGCGCCGACATCATAACGGTTCTGGCAAATATTCTGAAATGAGCTGTTGACAATTAATCATCGG
CTCGTATAATGTGTGGAATTGTGAGCGGATAACAATTTGCTAGCGAAAGGATTTTTTACATATGAACGAA
ATCATTAAAAAAGAGGCCACTGAGATCATTACCCCTGTCGACGAGAAAACTATTATGGAATACCTTGACA
CGACGGGATTGACCAAGTCATTGCTCCCCAAGGAGAAAGCAATGTTTGTAAACATGGCTCGGCTCTACGG
ACTTAATCCTTTCAAACGTGAGATTTACTGCACGGTGTATGGAGAAGGACAATATCGTCAGTGCTCCATC
GTTACGGGATACGAAGTATACCTCAAACGTGCGGAACGCATTGGAAAGCTGGATGGCTGGCAAGCACAAA
TTACCGGATCTTTGCAAGACGGCACGCTTGCCGCCACTGTAACGATTTGGCGCAAAGATTGGACGCATCC
CTTCACGCATACTGCATTTTATACGGAATGTGTGCAGACCTCAAAGAAAACGGGTGAACCGAATGCGATC
TGGCGCAAGATGCCATCATTTATGGTACGTAAGGTGGCAATCGCGCAAGCGTTTCGGCTCTGCTTTTCAG
ACGAATTTGGCGGTATGCCGTACACCAACGATGAAATGGGAGTCGATGCACCGAAAGAACGGGATATTAC
TCACGAGGCTACCGCCACCATTGCGGACGAAGCCGAAGCTCCGTCTGCGGAAGTTAAAAATGAGCCCAAG
CCCGCCGATGTTGTACAACAACTGGAGACGCTCTTGATGAAATATGAATCCCAACTTTCTGGCAAGCCTT
ACGAACTGGCGGAGGAAGCATTGCGGACTGGTAGCGACGCAGAAGTAATCGCTATGTATGAACGCGTAGT
ATCTTATCTGAAACGCAAGGGAATCCAAGTGGGTAAGTAAAGGAGAGCCAGTGTGACGCTTACTAATGAC
GGACATTAACCATGTTTTGGTTATCGGACGGTTGACTCGTGACTTTGGCGCGGACCCTCGTACTTTCTTC
TATACGACGGGTGGTACGGCTTGCGCTAAAGTGAGCATCGCCGTGAATCGCAGCGTAAAGCAATCCGACG
GTCAATGGACCGACGAGGTTTCCTTCTTTGACGTTACCATTTGGGGAAAGACTGCTGAAAATCTGAAGCC
ATACCTTGTGAAGGGAAAACAAATCGCCGTTGATGGATATTTGAAGCAAGACCGTTGGCAAAAAGATGGC
CAAAATTTTTCTAAAGTCAATATCGTCGCTAATTCAGTCCAACTCCTCGGCGGAGGTACCTCTGCTCCTG
AATCAGCACCGGCCCCTCAGAACTATGGTCGGGTCCAGGAAACTTATCGGGACAATCCAAGCCAAGTGCC
ACCACGTATGCAAGGAAATTACATGCAACCTCAGCAACCCGCGTATCAAACCACCGCACCTCAACAGCAG
TTTGGAGGCGGAGATGACTTCCCCGAGGACCTGCCTTTCTAACTAAGCTTCACCACCACCACCACCACTG
ACCTAGGTGCCTGGCGGCAGTAGCGCGGTGGTCCCACCTGACCCCATGCCGAACTCAGAAGTGAAACGCC
GTAGCGCCGATGGTAGTGTGGGGTCTCCCCATGCGAGAGTAGGGAACTGCCAGGCATCAAATAAAACGAA
AGGCTCAGTCGAAAGACTGGGCCTTTCGTTTTATCTGTTGTTTGTCGGTGAACGCTCTCCTGAGTAGGAC
AAATCCGCCGGGAGCGGATTTGAACGTTGCGAAGCAACGGCCCGGAAGGGTGGCGGGCAGGACGCCCGCC
ATAAACTGCCAGGCATCAAATTAAGCAGAAGGCCATCCTGACGGATGGCCTTTTTACTAGTATATATTAA
TTAAATATGGTACCTTTAATTCCGCTAGATGACGTGCGGCTTCGACCTCCTGGGCGTGGCGCTTGTTGGC
GCGCTCGCGGCTGGCTGCGGCACGACACGCGTCTGAGCAGTCAATTGCGCGCCGTCCTCGTGGGTCAGGC
CGGGGTGGGATCAGGCCACCGCAGTAGGCGCAGCTGATGCGATCCTCCACTACTGCGCGTCCTCCTGGCG
CTGCCGAGCACGCAGCTCGTCGGCCAGCTCTTCAAGGTCGGCCACAAGCGTTTCTAGGTCGCTCGCGGCA
CTTGCCCAGTCGCGTGATGCTGGCGCGTCTGTCGTATCGAGGGCGCGGAAAAATCCGATCACCGTTTTTA
AATCGACGGCGGCATCGAGTGCGTCGGACTCCAGCGCGACATCGGAGAGATCCACCGCTGATGCTTCAGG
CCAGTTTTGGTACTTCGTCGTGAAGGTCATGACACCATTATAACGAACGTTCGTTAAAAATTCTAGCCCC
AATTCTGATAATTTCTTCCGGCACTCCTGCGAAAACCTGCGAGACTTCTTGCCCAGAAAAAACGCCAAGC
GCAGCGGTTACCGCACTTTTTTTCCAGGTGATTTCACCCTGACCAGCGAAGCGGCACTTTAGTGCATGAG
GTGTGCCCCTGGTTTCCCCTCTTTGGAGGGTTCAACCCAAAAAAGCACACAAGCAAAAATGAAAATCATC
ATGAGCAAGTTGGTGCGAAGCAGCAACGCGCAAGCTCCAAAAAGGTCTCCAGGATCTCGAGGAGATTTTT
GAGGGGGAGGGAGTCGAGGAAGAGCCAGAGCAGAAGGCGGGGAACCGTTCTCTGCCGACAGCGTGAGCCC
CCCTTAAAAATCAGGCCGGGGAGGAACCGGGGAGGGATCAGAGCTAGGAGCGAGACACCCTAAAGGGGGG
GAACCGTTTTCTGCTGACGGTGTTTCGTTTATTAGTTTTCAGCCCGTGGATAGCGGAGGGTGAGGGCAAG
TGAGAGCCAGAGCAAGGACGGGACCCCTAAAGGGGGGAACCGTTTTCTGCTGACGGTGTTTCGTTTATTA
GTTTTCAGCCCGTGGACGGCCGCGTTTAGCTTCCATTCCAAGTGCCTTTCTGACTTGTTGGATGCGCCTT
TCACTGACACCTAGTTCGCCTGCAAGCTCACGAGTCGAGGGATCAGCAACCGATTGAGAACGGGCATCCA
GGATCGCAGTTTTGACGCGAAGTTCGAGCAACTCGCCTGTCATTTCTCGGCGTTTGTTTGCTTCCGCTAA
TCGCTGTCGCGTCTCCTGCGCATACTTACTTTCTGGGTCAGCCCATCTGCGTGCATTCGATGTAGCTGCG
CCCCGTCGCCCCATCGTCGCTAGAGCTTTCCGCCCTCGGCTGCTCTGCGTTTCCACCCGACGAGCAGGGA
CGACTGGCTGGCCTTTAGCCACGTAGCCGCGCACACGACGCGCCATCGTCAGGCGATCACGCATGGCGGG
AAGATCCGGCTCCCGGCCGTCTGCACCGACCGCCTGGGCAACGTTGTACGCCACTTCATACGCGTCGATG
ATCTTGGCATCTTTTAGGCGCTCACCAGCAGCTTTGAGCTGGTATCCCACGGTCAACGCGTGGCGAAACG
CGGTCTCGTCGCGCGCTCGCTCTGGATTTGTCCAGAGCACTCGCACGCCGTCGATCAGGTCGCCGGACGC
GTCCAGGGCGCTCGGCAGGCTCGCGTCCAAAATCGCTAGTGCCTTGGCTTCTGCGGTGGCGCGTTGTGCC
GCTTCAATGCGGGCGCGTCCGCTGGAAAAGTCCTGCTCAATGTACTTTTTCGGCTTCTGTGATCCGGTCA
TCGTTCGAGCAATCTCCATTAGGTCGGCCAGCCGATCCACACGATCATGCTGGCAGTGCCATTTATAGGC
TGTCGGATCGTCTGAGACGTGCAGCGGCCACCGGCTCAGCCTATGCGAAAAAGCCTGGTCAGCGCCGAAA
ACACGAGTCATTTCTTCCGTCGTTGCAGCCAGCAGGCGCATATTTGGGCTGGTTTTACCTGCTGCGGCAT
ACACCGGGTCAATGAGCCAGATGAGCTGGCATTTCCCGCTCAGCGGATTCACGCCGATCCAAGCCGGCGC
TTTTTCTAGGCGTGCCCATTTCTCTAAAATCGCGTAGACCTGCGGGTTTACGTGCTCAATCTTCCCGCCG
GCCTGGTGGCTGGGCACATCGATGTCAAGCACGATCACCGCGGCATGTTGCGCGTGCGTCAGCGCAACGT
ACTGGCACCGCGTCAGCGCTTTTGAGCCAGCCCGGTAGAGCTTTGGTTGGGTTTCGCCGGTATCCGGGTT
TTTAATCCAGGCGCTCGCGAAATCTCTTGTCTTGCTGCCCTGGAAGCTCTCGCGTCCCAGGTGAGCGAGC
AGTTCGCGGCGATCTTCTGCCGTCCAGCCGCGTGAGCCGCAGCGCATAGCTTCGGGGTGGGTGTCGAACA
GATCGGCGGACAATTTCCACGCGCTTGCTGTGACTGTGTCCTGCGGATCGGCTAGAGTCATGTCTTGAGT
GCTTTCTCCCAGCTGATGACTGGGGGTTAGCCGACGCCCTGTGAGTTCCCGCTCACGGGGCGTTCAACTT
TTTCAGGTATTTGTGCAGCTTATCGTGTTTTCTTCGTAAATGAACGCTTAACTACCTTGTTAAACGTGGC
AAATAGGCAGGATTGATGGGGATCTAGCTTCACGCTGCCGCAAGCACTCAGGGCGCAAGGGCTGCTAAAG
GAAGCGGAACACGTAGAAAGCCAGTCCGCAGAAACGGTGCTGACCCCGGATGAATGTCAGCTACTGGGCT
ATCTGGACAAGGGAAAACGCAAGCGCAAAGAGAAAGC
Features (pLannotate 1.2.2; 16 found; start..end, strand, type, name):
    204..995     +  CDS            neo: KKA2_KLEPN - Also known as kan, nptII. Experimental evidence at protein level: Swiss-Prot protein existence level 1. Resistance to kanamycin, neomycin, paromomycin, ribostamycin, butirosin and gentamicin B. From Klebsiella pneumoniae.
   1098..1686    +  rep_origin     ori: high-copy-number ColE1/pMB1/pBR322/pUC origin of replication
   1872..1923    -  misc_feature   bom (fragment): basis of mobility region from pBR322
   1966..1987    -  protein_bind   CAP binding site: CAP binding activates transcription in the presence of cAMP. E. coli catabolite activator protein
   2000..3082    -  CDS            lacI: lac repressor; lacI; The lac repressor binds to the lac operator to inhibit transcription in E. coli. This inhibition can be relieved by adding lactose or isopropyl-β-D-thiogalactopyranoside (IPTG).
   3083..3160    -  promoter       lacI promoter: lacI
   3168..3260    -  CDS            TcR (fragment): tetracycline efflux protein; tet; confers resistance to tetracycline
   3306..3407    -  CDS            yciV (fragment): RNAAM_ECOLI - Also known as trpH From Escherichia coli (strain K12).
   3483..3511    +  promoter       tac promoter: strong E. coli promoter; hybrid between the trp and lac UV5 promoters
   3519..3535    +  protein_bind   lac operator: The lac repressor binds to the lac operator to inhibit transcription in E. coli. This inhibition can be relieved by adding lactose or isopropyl-β-D-thiogalactopyranoside (IPTG). lac repressor encoded by lacI
   4951..4968    +  CDS            9xHis (fragment): 9xHis affinity tag
   4979..5094    +  ncRNA          5S rRNA: Accession: RF00001 - 5S ribosomal RNA
   5098..5184    +  terminator     rrnB T1 terminator: Escherichia coli rrnB; transcription terminator T1 from the E. coli rrnB gene
   5277..5304    +  terminator     rrnB T2 terminator: transcription terminator T2 from the E. coli rrnB gene
   7840..7917    +  ncRNA          ctRNA pGA1: Accession: RF00236 - ctRNA
   8006..172     +  CDS            tnpA (fragment) (across the origin): TN5P_ECOLX - Also known as tnp. Experimental evidence at protein level: Swiss-Prot protein existence level 1. Mediates transposition of transposon Tn5 by a 'cut and paste' mechanism. First, the monomeric transposase binds the 19 bp inverted DNA repeats flanking the transposon. Then, dimerization of the DNA- bound transposase creates a synaptic DNA complex. After nicking of the first DNA strand, excision of the transposon proceeds through a series of intermediates. The transposase then mediates the insertion of the transposon at a new site by strand transfer. The activity of the wild- type tran
