[The description below was written by a language model from this plasmid's Addgene catalogue record and pLannotate feature annotations shown in this document.]
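Description:
pORTMAGE-Cg1 is an 8,157 bp recombineering plasmid built on the pTG5 backbone for genome editing in Corynebacterium glutamicum, supporting both single-stranded (oligonucleotide) and double-stranded DNA recombineering. It is selected with kanamycin through a neo/nptII aminoglycoside phosphotransferase gene. The feature table shows a high-copy ColE1/pUC-type origin with a bom fragment, which would allow propagation in E. coli. It also shows a ctRNA of the pGA1 family, the antisense copy-number regulator of a native corynebacterial plasmid replicon. This suggests that the largely unannotated region upstream of it carries the replication functions for C. glutamicum, although the record does not name them, and copy number is listed as unknown. Short fragments of Tn5 transposase, TcR and yciV appear to be cloning remnants rather than functional genes.

The payload consists of two genes from Treponema socranskii subsp. socranskii: TspRecT (819 bp), a RecT-family single-stranded DNA-annealing protein, and TspSSB (537 bp), its cognate single-stranded DNA-binding protein. Neither is annotated in the feature table. However, their combined length fits the unannotated interval between the tac promoter/lac operator and a short His-tag-like fragment, which is followed by the rrnB T1 and T2 terminators, so they are most likely expressed there as an operon. A lacI gene with its own promoter is present on the opposite strand, making expression repressible and IPTG-inducible. Pairing an annealing protein with a matched SSB is intended to improve annealing of introduced DNA at the replication fork in a host that is distant from the protein's source. The construct is used to introduce targeted mutations and larger edits into the C. glutamicum chromosome.
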