Addgene plasmid #237794: pORTMAGE-Cg1
Purpose: Single-stranded and double-stranded recombineering in Corynebacterium glutamicum
Depositing lab: Timothy Wannier. Publication: A diverse single-stranded DNA-annealing protein library enables efficient genome editing across bacterial phyla. Filsinger GT, Mychack A, Lyerly E, Henriksen C, Bartlett TM, Kuchwara H, Eitzinger S, Bernhardt TG, Walker S, Church GM, Wannier TM. Proc Natl Acad Sci U S A. 2025 Apr 29;122(17):e2414342122. doi: 10.1073/pnas.2414342122. Epub 2025 Apr 21. PubMed 40258142.
Backbone
  Vector backbone: pTG5
  Vector type: Recombineering in Corynebacterium glutamicum
Growth in bacteria
  Bacterial resistance: Kanamycin, 50 μg/mL
  Growth temperature: 30°C
  Growth strain: Corynebacterium glutamicum
  Copy number: Unknown
Gene/Insert 1
  Gene/Insert name: TspRecT
  Species: Treponema socranskii subsp. socranskii
  Insert size (bp): 819
  GenBank ID: WP_021329327
Gene/Insert 2
  Gene/Insert name: TspSSB
  Species: Treponema socranskii subsp. socranskii
  Insert size (bp): 537
How to cite: pORTMAGE-Cg1 was a gift from Timothy Wannier (Addgene plasmid # 237794)
